Addgene plasmid #192886: pCDH-TRE3G-N-cG-CMV-P
Purpose: Tet inducible Nanoluc copGFP expression
Depositing lab: Kazuhiro Oka. Depositing organization: Baylor College of Medicine.
Backbone
  Vector backbone: pCDH
  Backbone manufacturer: SBI
  Vector type: Lentiviral
  Selectable markers: Puromycin
Growth in bacteria
  Bacterial resistance: Ampicillin, 100 μg/mL
  Growth temperature: 37°C
  Growth strain: NEB Stable
  Copy number: High Copy
Gene/Insert
  Gene/Insert name: Nanoluc-P2A-copGFP
  Species: Synthetic
  Insert size (bp): 1355
  Cloning method: Unknown
  Sequencing primers: 5′ n/a
Terms and licenses: Academic/Nonprofit Terms; Industry Terms: Not Available to Industry
How to cite: pCDH-TRE3G-N-cG-CMV-P was a gift from Kazuhiro Oka (Addgene plasmid # 192886 ; http://n2t.net/addgene:192886 ; RRID:Addgene_192886)
