[The description below was written by a language model from this plasmid's Addgene catalogue record and pLannotate feature annotations shown in this document.]
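Description:
pCDH-TRE3G-N-cG-CMV-P is an 8.6 kb third-generation-style lentiviral transfer plasmid built on the pCDH backbone (SBI) for tetracycline-inducible co-expression of NanoLuc luciferase and copGFP. In bacteria it is maintained through a high-copy ColE1/pUC-type origin and selected with ampicillin via the β-lactamase gene. The viral portion has a chimeric 5′ end in which the RSV promoter drives a truncated HIV-1 5′ LTR, so genomic RNA can be produced in packaging cells without Tat. This is followed by the Ψ packaging signal with a gag fragment, the Rev response element for Rev-dependent nuclear export, and the cPPT/CTS. A WPRE sits ahead of the truncated 3′ LTR to enhance transcript expression, and an SV40 polyadenylation signal and SV40 origin lie just outside the proviral region.

The payload consists of two expression units in the same orientation. The TRE3G promoter controls a synthetic Nanoluc-P2A-copGFP insert of about 1.36 kb. The annotated Nluc and CopGFP coding sequences are separated by a short gap consistent with the P2A self-cleaving peptide named in the record, allowing both a luminescent and a fluorescent reporter to be made from one transcript. TRE3G is active only when bound by a Tet-On 3G transactivator in the presence of doxycycline. No transactivator is annotated on this plasmid, so it would have to be supplied separately. Downstream, a CMV promoter with a partial enhancer constitutively drives puromycin N-acetyltransferase, permitting selection of transduced mammalian cells independently of induction. The construct is suited to generating stable cell lines with doxycycline-regulated dual reporter output.
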