Features (pLannotate 1.2.2; 28 found; start..end, strand, type, name):
      6..232     +  promoter       RSV promoter: Rous sarcoma virus enhancer/promoter
    233..413     +  LTR            5' LTR (truncated): truncated 5' long terminal repeat (LTR) from HIV-1
    460..585     +  misc_feature   HIV-1 Ψ: packaging signal of human immunodeficiency virus type 1
    569..907     +  CDS            HIV-1 gag (fragment): gag protein from human immunodeficiency virus 1; gag
   1078..1311    +  misc_feature   RRE: The Rev response element (RRE) of HIV-1 allows for Rev-dependent mRNA export from the nucleus to the cytoplasm.
   1688..1788    +  CDS            Rev (fragment): human immunodeficiency virus 1 (HIV-1) Rev protein; rev; enhances nuclear export of unspliced and incompletely spliced viral mRNAs
   1807..1923    +  misc_feature   cPPT/CTS: central polypurine tract and central termination sequence of HIV-1
   1949..2325    +  promoter       TRE3G promoter: 3rd-generation Tet-responsive promoter that can be activated by binding of Tet-On® 3G
   2335..2847    +  CDS            Nluc: NanoLuc® luciferase human codon-optimized
   2942..3606    +  CDS            CopGFP (fragment): green fluorescent protein 2 from Pontellina plumata, also known as ppluGFP2 (Shagin et al., 2004)
   3705..3781    +  enhancer       CMV enhancer (fragment): human cytomegalovirus immediate early enhancer
   3782..3985    +  promoter       CMV promoter: human cytomegalovirus (CMV) immediate early promoter
   4067..4666    +  CDS            PuroR: puromycin N-acetyltransferase; pac from Streptomyces alboniger; confers resistance to puromycin
   4677..5265    +  misc_feature   WPRE: woodchuck hepatitis virus posttranscriptional regulatory element
   5260..5367    +  CDS            nef (fragment): NEF_SIVS4 - Experimental evidence at protein level: Swiss-Prot protein existence level 1. Interferes with TCR signaling from the cell membrane. Interacts with CD247/TCRZ (TCR zeta chain) and exert potent down- regulation of cell surface TCR/CD3 complexes. From Simian immunodeficiency virus (isolate F236/smH4) (SIV-sm) (Simian immunodeficiency virus sooty mangabey monkey).
   5392..5572    +  LTR            5' LTR (truncated): truncated 5' long terminal repeat (LTR) from HIV-1
   5644..5765    +  polyA_signal   SV40 poly(A) signal: SV40 polyadenylation signal
   5805..5940    +  rep_origin     SV40 ori: SV40 origin of replication
   5997..6013    -  protein_bind   lac operator: The lac repressor binds to the lac operator to inhibit transcription in E. coli. This inhibition can be relieved by adding lactose or isopropyl-β-D-thiogalactopyranoside (IPTG). lac repressor encoded by lacI
   6021..6051    -  promoter       lac promoter: promoter for the E. coli lac operon
   6066..6087    -  protein_bind   CAP binding site: CAP binding activates transcription in the presence of cAMP. E. coli catabolite activator protein
   6100..6192    -  CDS            lacI (fragment): lac repressor; lacI; The lac repressor binds to the lac operator to inhibit transcription in E. coli. This inhibition can be relieved by adding lactose or isopropyl-β-D-thiogalactopyranoside (IPTG).
   6375..6963    -  rep_origin     ori: high-copy-number ColE1/pMB1/pBR322/pUC origin of replication
   7134..7994    -  CDS            AmpR: β-lactamase; bla; confers resistance to ampicillin, carbenicillin, and related antibiotics
   7995..8099    -  promoter       AmpR promoter: bla
   8194..8229    +  CDS            rop (fragment): Rop protein, which maintains plasmids at low copy number; rop
   8331..8430    +  misc_feature   bom (fragment): basis of mobility region from pBR322
   8436..8590    -  CDS            lacZα (fragment): LacZα fragment of β-galactosidase; lacZ fragment
>Addgene plasmid #192886 | pCDH-TRE3G-N-cG-CMV-P | addgene full sequence | sequence record 378891 | Addgene NGS Result
ACGCGTGTAGTCTTATGCAATACTCTTGTAGTCTTGCAACATGGTAACGATGAGTTAGCAACATGCCTTA
CAAGGAGAGAAAAAGCACCGTGCATGCCGATTGGTGGAAGTAAGGTGGTACGATCGTGCCTTATTAGGAA
GGCAACAGACGGGTCTGACATGGATTGGACGAACCACTGAATTGCCGCATTGCAGAGATATTGTATTTAA
GTGCCTAGCTCGATACATAAACGGGTCTCTCTGGTTAGACCAGATCTGAGCCTGGGAGCTCTCTGGCTAA
CTAGGGAACCCACTGCTTAAGCCTCAATAAAGCTTGCCTTGAGTGCTTCAAGTAGTGTGTGCCCGTCTGT
TGTGTGACTCTGGTAACTAGAGATCCCTCAGACCCTTTTAGTCAGTGTGGAAAATCTCTAGCAGTGGCGC
CCGAACAGGGACTTGAAAGCGAAAGGGAAACCAGAGGAGCTCTCTCGACGCAGGACTCGGCTTGCTGAAG
CGCGCACGGCAAGAGGCGAGGGGCGGCGACTGGTGAGTACGCCAAAAATTTTGACTAGCGGAGGCTAGAA
GGAGAGAGATGGGTGCGAGAGCGTCAGTATTAAGCGGGGGAGAATTAGATCGCGATGGGAAAAAATTCGG
TTAAGGCCAGGGGGAAAGAAAAAATATAAATTAAAACATATAGTATGGGCAAGCAGGGAGCTAGAACGAT
TCGCAGTTAATCCTGGCCTGTTAGAAACATCAGAAGGCTGTAGACAAATACTGGGACAGCTACAACCATC
CCTTCAGACAGGATCAGAAGAACTTAGATCATTATATAATACAGTAGCAACCCTCTATTGTGTGCATCAA
AGGATAGAGATAAAAGACACCAAGGAAGCTTTAGACAAGATAGAGGAAGAGCAAAACAAAAGTAAGACCA
CCGCACAGCAAGCGGCCACTGATCTTCAGACCTGGAGGAGGAGATATGAGGGACAATTGGAGAAGTGAAT
TATATAAATATAAAGTAGTAAAAATTGAACCATTAGGAGTAGCACCCACCAAGGCAAAGAGAAGAGTGGT
GCAGAGAGAAAAAAGAGCAGTGGGAATAGGAGCTTTGTTCCTTGGGTTCTTGGGAGCAGCAGGAAGCACT
ATGGGCGCAGCGTCAATGACGCTGACGGTACAGGCCAGACAATTATTGTCTGGTATAGTGCAGCAGCAGA
ACAATTTGCTGAGGGCTATTGAGGCGCAACAGCATCTGTTGCAACTCACAGTCTGGGGCATCAAGCAGCT
CCAGGCAAGAATCCTGGCTGTGGAAAGATACCTAAAGGATCAACAGCTCCTGGGGATTTGGGGTTGCTCT
GGAAAACTCATTTGCACCACTGCTGTGCCTTGGAATGCTAGTTGGAGTAATAAATCTCTGGAACAGATTT
GGAATCACACGACCTGGATGGAGTGGGACAGAGAAATTAACAATTACACAAGCTTAATACACTCCTTAAT
TGAAGAATCGCAAAACCAGCAAGAAAAGAATGAACAAGAATTATTGGAATTAGATAAATGGGCAAGTTTG
TGGAATTGGTTTAACATAACAAATTGGCTGTGGTATATAAAATTATTCATAATGATAGTAGGAGGCTTGG
TAGGTTTAAGAATAGTTTTTGCTGTACTTTCTATAGTGAATAGAGTTAGGCAGGGATATTCACCATTATC
GTTTCAGACCCACCTCCCAACCCCGAGGGGACCCGACAGGCCCGAAGGAATAGAAGAAGAAGGTGGAGAG
AGAGACAGAGACAGATCCATTCGATTAGTGAACGGATCTCGACGGTATCGGTTAACTTTTAAAAGAAAAG
GGGGGATTGGGGGGTACAGTGCAGGGGAAAGAATAGTAGACATAATAGCAACAGACATACAAACTAAAGA
ATTACAAAAACAAATTACAAAATTCAAAATTTTATCGATCTTAATTAACCAATTCCTCGAGTTTACTCCC
TATCAGTGATAGAGAACGTATGAAGAGTTTACTCCCTATCAGTGATAGAGAACGTATGCAGACTTTACTC
CCTATCAGTGATAGAGAACGTATAAGGAGTTTACTCCCTATCAGTGATAGAGAACGTATGACCAGTTTAC
TCCCTATCAGTGATAGAGAACGTATCTACAGTTTACTCCCTATCAGTGATAGAGAACGTATATCCAGTTT
ACTCCCTATCAGTGATAGAGAACGTATAAGCTTTAGGCGTGTACGGTGGGCGCCTATAAAAGCAGAGCTC
GTTTAGTGAACCGTCAGATCGCCTGGAGCAATTCCACAACACTTTTGTCTTATACCAACTTTCCGTACCA
CTTCCTACCCTCGTAGGATCCACCATGGTCTTCACACTCGAAGATTTCGTTGGGGACTGGCGACAGACAG
CCGGCTACAACCTGGACCAAGTCCTTGAACAGGGAGGTGTGTCCAGTTTGTTTCAGAATCTCGGGGTGTC
CGTAACTCCGATCCAAAGGATTGTCCTGAGCGGTGAAAATGGGCTGAAGATCGACATCCATGTCATCATC
CCGTATGAAGGTCTGAGCGGCGACCAAATGGGCCAGATCGAAAAAATTTTTAAGGTGGTGTACCCTGTGG
ATGATCATCACTTTAAGGTGATCCTGCACTATGGCACACTGGTAATCGACGGGGTTACGCCGAACATGAT
CGACTATTTCGGACGGCCGTATGAAGGCATCGCCGTGTTCGACGGCAAAAAGATCACTGTAACAGGGACC
CTGTGGAACGGCAACAAAATTATCGACGAGCGCCTGATCAACCCCGACGGCTCCCTGCTGTTCCGAGTAA
CCATCAACGGAGTGACCGGCTGGCGGCTGTGCGAACGCATTCTGGCGAAGCTTGGAAGCGGAGCTACTAA
CTTCAGCCTGCTGAAGCAGGCTGGAGACGTGGAGGAGAACCCTGGACCTATGGAGAGCGACGAGAGCGGC
CTGCCCGCCATGGAGATCGAGTGCCGCATCACCGGCACCCTGAACGGCGTGGAGTTCGAGCTGGTGGGCG
GCGGAGAGGGCACCCCCAAGCAGGGCCGCATGACCAACAAGATGAAGAGCACCAAAGGCGCCCTGACCTT
CAGCCCCTACCTGCTGAGCCACGTGATGGGCTACGGCTTCTACCACTTCGGCACCTACCCCAGCGGCTAC
GAGAACCCCTTCCTGCACGCCATCAACAACGGCGGCTACACCAACACCCGCATCGAGAAGTACGAGGACG
GCGGCGTGCTGCACGTGAGCTTCAGCTACCGCTACGAGGCCGGCCGCGTGATCGGCGACTTCAAGGTGGT
GGGCACCGGCTTCCCCGAGGACAGCGTGATCTTCACCGACAAGATCATCCGCAGCAACGCCACCGTGGAG
CACCTGCACCCCATGGGCGATAACGTGCTGGTGGGCAGCTTCGCCCGCACCTTCAGCCTGCGCGACGGCG
GCTACTACAGCTTCGTGGTGGACAGCCACATGCACTTCAAGAGCGCCATCCACCCCAGCATCCTGCAGAA
CGGGGGCCCCATGTTCGCCTTCCGCCGCGTGGAGGAGCTGCACAGCAACACCGAGCTGGGCATCGTGGAG
TACCAGCACGCCTTCAAGACCCCCATTGCCTTCGCCAGATCCCGCGCTCAGTCGTCCAATTCTGCCGTGG
ACGGCACCGCCGGACCCGGCTCCACCGGATCTCGCTAAGGCGCGCCGAATTCGTCGACACTAGTATTATG
CCCAGTACATGACCTTATGGGACTTTCCTACTTGGCAGTACATCTACGTATTAGTCATCGCTATTACCAT
GGTGATGCGGTTTTGGCAGTACATCAATGGGCGTGGATAGCGGTTTGACTCACGGGGATTTCCAAGTCTC
CACCCCATTGACGTCAATGGGAGTTTGTTTTGGCACCAAAATCAACGGGACTTTCCAAAATGTCGTAACA
ACTCCGCCCCATTGACGCAAATGGGCGGTAGGCGTGTACGGTGGGAGGTTTATATAAGCAGAGCTCGTTT
AGTGAACCGTCAGATCGCCTGGAGACGCCATCCACGCTGTTTTGACCTCCATAGAAGATTCTAGAGCTAG
GCCACCATGACCGAGTACAAGCCCACGGTGCGCCTCGCCACCCGCGACGACGTCCCCAGGGCCGTACGCA
CCCTCGCCGCCGCGTTCGCCGACTACCCCGCCACGCGCCACACCGTCGATCCGGACCGCCACATCGAGCG
GGTCACCGAGCTGCAAGAACTCTTCCTCACGCGCGTCGGGCTCGACATCGGCAAGGTGTGGGTCGCGGAC
GACGGCGCCGCGGTGGCGGTCTGGACCACGCCGGAGAGCGTCGAAGCGGGGGCGGTGTTCGCCGAGATCG
GCCCGCGCATGGCCGAGTTGAGCGGTTCCCGGCTGGCCGCGCAGCAACAGATGGAAGGCCTCCTGGCGCC
GCACCGGCCCAAGGAGCCCGCGTGGTTCCTGGCCACCGTCGGCGTCTCGCCCGACCACCAGGGCAAGGGT
CTGGGCAGCGCCGTCGTGCTCCCCGGAGTGGAGGCGGCCGAGCGCGCCGGGGTGCCCGCCTTCCTGGAGA
CCTCCGCGCCCCGCAACCTCCCCTTCTACGAGCGGCTCGGCTTCACCGTCACCGCCGACGTCGAGGTGCC
CGAAGGACCGCGCACCTGGTGCATGACCCGCAAGCCCGGTGCCTGAGAATTGGTACAATCAACCTCTGGA
TTACAAAATTTGTGAAAGATTGACTGGTATTCTTAACTATGTTGCTCCTTTTACGCTATGTGGATACGCT
GCTTTAATGCCTTTGTATCATGCTATTGCTTCCCGTATGGCTTTCATTTTCTCCTCCTTGTATAAATCCT
GGTTGCTGTCTCTTTATGAGGAGTTGTGGCCCGTTGTCAGGCAACGTGGCGTGGTGTGCACTGTGTTTGC
TGACGCAACCCCCACTGGTTGGGGCATTGCCACCACCTGTCAGCTCCTTTCCGGGACTTTCGCTTTCCCC
CTCCCTATTGCCACGGCGGAACTCATCGCCGCCTGCCTTGCCCGCTGCTGGACAGGGGCTCGGCTGTTGG
GCACTGACAATTCCGTGGTGTTGTCGGGGAAATCATCGTCCTTTCCTTGGCTGCTCGCCTGTGTTGCCAC
CTGGATTCTGCGCGGGACGTCCTTCTGCTACGTCCCTTCGGCCCTCAATCCAGCGGACCTTCCTTCCCGC
GGCCTGCTGCCGGCTCTGCGGCCTCTTCCGCGTCTTCGCCTTCGCCCTCAGACGAGTCGGATCTCCCTTT
GGGCCGCCTCCCCGCCTGGTACCTTTAAGACCAATGACTTACAAGGCAGCTGTAGATCTTAGCCACTTTT
TAAAAGAAAAGGGGGGACTGGAAGGGCTAATTCACTCCCAACGAAGATAAGATCTGCTTTTTGCTTGTAC
TGGGTCTCTCTGGTTAGACCAGATCTGAGCCTGGGAGCTCTCTGGCTAACTAGGGAACCCACTGCTTAAG
CCTCAATAAAGCTTGCCTTGAGTGCTTCAAGTAGTGTGTGCCCGTCTGTTGTGTGACTCTGGTAACTAGA
GATCCCTCAGACCCTTTTAGTCAGTGTGGAAAATCTCTAGCAGTAGTAGTTCATGTCATCTTATTATTCA
GTATTTATAACTTGCAAAGAAATGAATATCAGAGAGTGAGAGGAACTTGTTTATTGCAGCTTATAATGGT
TACAAATAAAGCAATAGCATCACAAATTTCACAAATAAAGCATTTTTTTCACTGCATTCTAGTTGTGGTT
TGTCCAAACTCATCAATGTATCTTATCATGTCTGGCTCTAGCTATCCCGCCCCTAACTCCGCCCATCCCG
CCCCTAACTCCGCCCAGTTCCGCCCATTCTCCGCCCCATGGCTGACTAATTTTTTTTATTTATGCAGAGG
CCGAGGCCGCCTCGGCCTCTGAGCTATTCCAGAAGTAGTGAGGAGGCTTTTTTGGAGGCCTAGACTTTTG
CAGAGACCAAATTCGTAATCATGTCATAGCTGTTTCCTGTGTGAAATTGTTATCCGCTCACAATTCCACA
CAACATACGAGCCGGAAGCATAAAGTGTAAAGCCTGGGGTGCCTAATGAGTGAGCTAACTCACATTAATT
GCGTTGCGCTCACTGCCCGCTTTCCAGTCGGGAAACCTGTCGTGCCAGCTGCATTAATGAATCGGCCAAC
GCGCGGGGAGAGGCGGTTTGCGTATTGGGCGCTCTTCCGCTTCCTCGCTCACTGACTCGCTGCGCTCGGT
CGTTCGGCTGCGGCGAGCGGTATCAGCTCACTCAAAGGCGGTAATACGGTTATCCACAGAATCAGGGGAT
AACGCAGGAAAGAACATGTGAGCAAAAGGCCAGCAAAAGGCCAGGAACCGTAAAAAGGCCGCGTTGCTGG
CGTTTTTCCATAGGCTCCGCCCCCCTGACGAGCATCACAAAAATCGACGCTCAAGTCAGAGGTGGCGAAA
CCCGACAGGACTATAAAGATACCAGGCGTTTCCCCCTGGAAGCTCCCTCGTGCGCTCTCCTGTTCCGACC
CTGCCGCTTACCGGATACCTGTCCGCCTTTCTCCCTTCGGGAAGCGTGGCGCTTTCTCATAGCTCACGCT
GTAGGTATCTCAGTTCGGTGTAGGTCGTTCGCTCCAAGCTGGGCTGTGTGCACGAACCCCCCGTTCAGCC
CGACCGCTGCGCCTTATCCGGTAACTATCGTCTTGAGTCCAACCCGGTAAGACACGACTTATCGCCACTG
GCAGCAGCCACTGGTAACAGGATTAGCAGAGCGAGGTATGTAGGCGGTGCTACAGAGTTCTTGAAGTGGT
GGCCTAACTACGGCTACACTAGAAGAACAGTATTTGGTATCTGCGCTCTGCTGAAGCCAGTTACCTTCGG
AAAAAGAGTTGGTAGCTCTTGATCCGGCAAACAAACCACCGCTGGTAGCGGTGGTTTTTTTGTTTGCAAG
CAGCAGATTACGCGCAGAAAAAAAGGATCTCAAGAAGATCCTTTGATCTTTTCTACGGGGTCTGACGCTC
AGTGGAACGAAAACTCACGTTAAGGGATTTTGGTCATGAGATTATCAAAAAGGATCTTCACCTAGATCCT
TTTAAATTAAAAATGAAGTTTTAAATCAATCTAAAGTATATATGAGTAAACTTGGTCTGACAGTTACCAA
TGCTTAATCAGTGAGGCACCTATCTCAGCGATCTGTCTATTTCGTTCATCCATAGTTGCCTGACTCCCCG
TCGTGTAGATAACTACGATACGGGAGGGCTTACCATCTGGCCCCAGTGCTGCAATGATACCGCGAGACCC
ACGCTCACCGGCTCCAGATTTATCAGCAATAAACCAGCCAGCCGGAAGGGCCGAGCGCAGAAGTGGTCCT
GCAACTTTATCCGCCTCCATCCAGTCTATTAATTGTTGCCGGGAAGCTAGAGTAAGTAGTTCGCCAGTTA
ATAGTTTGCGCAACGTTGTTGCCATTGCTACAGGCATCGTGGTGTCACGCTCGTCGTTTGGTATGGCTTC
ATTCAGCTCCGGTTCCCAACGATCAAGGCGAGTTACATGATCCCCCATGTTGTGCAAAAAAGCGGTTAGC
TCCTTCGGTCCTCCGATCGTTGTCAGAAGTAAGTTGGCCGCAGTGTTATCACTCATGGTTATGGCAGCAC
TGCATAATTCTCTTACTGTCATGCCATCCGTAAGATGCTTTTCTGTGACTGGTGAGTACTCAACCAAGTC
ATTCTGAGAATAGTGTATGCGGCGACCGAGTTGCTCTTGCCCGGCGTCAATACGGGATAATACCGCGCCA
CATAGCAGAACTTTAAAAGTGCTCATCATTGGAAAACGTTCTTCGGGGCGAAAACTCTCAAGGATCTTAC
CGCTGTTGAGATCCAGTTCGATGTAACCCACTCGTGCACCCAACTGATCTTCAGCATCTTTTACTTTCAC
CAGCGTTTCTGGGTGAGCAAAAACAGGAAGGCAAAATGCCGCAAAAAAGGGAATAAGGGCGACACGGAAA
TGTTGAATACTCATACTCTTCCTTTTTCAATATTATTGAAGCATTTATCAGGGTTATTGTCTCATGAGCG
GATACATATTTGAATGTATTTAGAAAAATAAACAAATAGGGGTTCCGCGCACATTTCCCCGAAAAGTGCC
ACCTGACGTCTAAGAAACCATTATTATCATGACATTAACCTATAAAAATAGGCGTATCACGAGGCCCTTT
CGTCTCGCGCGTTTCGGTGATGACGGTGAAAACCTCTGACACATGCAGCTCCCGGAGACGGTCACAGCTT
GTCTGTAAGCGGATGCCGGGAGCAGACAAGCCCGTCAGGGCGCGTCAGCGGGTGTTGGCGGGTGTCGGGG
CTGGCTTAACTATGCGGCATCAGAGCAGATTGTACTGAGAGTGCACCATATGCGGTGTGAAATACCGCAC
AGATGCGTAAGGAGAAAATACCGCATCAGGCGCCATTCGCCATTCAGGCTGCGCAACTGTTGGGAAGGGC
GATCGGTGCGGGCCTCTTCGCTATTACGCCAGCTGGCGAAAGGGGGATGTGCTGCAAGGCGATTAAGTTG
GGTAACGCCAGGGTTTTCCCAGTCACGACGTTGTAAAACGACGGCCAGTGCCAAGCTG
